Addgene plasmid #1292: pcDNA-GATA2-DCzf
Depositing lab: Gokhan Hotamisligil. Depositing organization: Harvard School of Public Health. Publication: Function of GATA transcription factors in preadipocyte-adipocyte transition. Tong Q, Dalgin G, Xu H, Ting CN, Leiden JM, Hotamisligil GS. Science 2000 Oct 6;290(5489):134-8. 10.1126/science.290.5489.134 PubMed 11021798.
Backbone
  Vector backbone: pcDNA3.1(+)
  Backbone manufacturer: Invitrogen
  Backbone size w/o insert (bp): 5400
  Vector type: Mammalian Expression
Growth in bacteria
  Bacterial resistance: Ampicillin, 100 μg/mL
  Growth temperature: 37°C
  Growth strain: DH5alpha
  Copy number: High Copy
Gene/Insert
  Gene/Insert name: GATA2 (alt name: GATA-2)
  Species: H. sapiens (human)
  Insert size (bp): 1400
  GenBank ID: NM_002050
  Entrez Gene: GATA2 (a.k.a. DCML, IMD21, MONOMAC, NFE1B)
  Cloning method: Restriction Enzyme; 5′ cloning site EcoRV (destroyed during cloning); 3′ cloning site XbaI (not destroyed)
  Sequencing primers: 5′ T7
Terms and licenses: Academic/Nonprofit Terms; Industry Terms: Not Available to Industry
Depositor comments: Amino acids 342-367 in GATA-2 were deleted in the DCzf mutant to remove the carboxyl zinc finger.
How to cite: pcDNA-GATA2-DCzf was a gift from Gokhan Hotamisligil (Addgene plasmid # 1292 ; http://n2t.net/addgene:1292 ; RRID:Addgene_1292)
