[The description below was written by a language model from this plasmid's Addgene catalogue record.]
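Description:
pcDNA-GATA2-DCzf is a mammalian expression plasmid built on the commercial pcDNA3.1(+) backbone (about 5.4 kb without insert). It is maintained in E. coli as a high-copy plasmid under ampicillin selection. No feature table accompanies the record, so individual backbone elements are not listed. However, pcDNA3.1(+) is a standard vector in which the insert is driven by the CMV immediate-early promoter, with a T7 promoter just upstream of the cloning site. This is consistent with T7 being listed as the 5′ sequencing primer. The standard backbone also carries a neomycin resistance cassette for selection in mammalian cells, though the record does not mention this.

The insert is a roughly 1.4 kb human GATA2 (GATA-2) coding sequence. It was placed by restriction cloning between the EcoRV site, which was destroyed in the process, and the XbaI site, which was retained. It encodes a deletion mutant rather than the wild-type transcription factor: amino acids 342–367 were removed to eliminate the carboxyl-terminal zinc finger, hence the "DCzf" in the name. In GATA-family factors this finger is generally the main determinant of sequence-specific DNA binding. The mutant therefore lets researchers test whether an effect of GATA-2 depends on that domain. No epitope tags or reporters are recorded.

The associated publication concerns the role of GATA transcription factors in the preadipocyte-to-adipocyte transition. This suggests the construct was used for structure–function comparison against full-length GATA-2 in transfected mammalian cells, though the record does not describe specific experiments.
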