>Addgene plasmid #1292 | pcDNA-GATA2-DCzf | addgene partial sequence | sequence record 43793 | BGH-rev 5'-TAGAAGGCACAGTCGAGG-3'
GGCCTCTAAATAGTGGATCCCCGGGCTGCAGGAATTCGATGCTGGTAAGGGTTTGGTCCACCCATCCCGG
GAGTGCCCGGTCCTCGACGTCCATCTGTTCCCTAGCCCATGGCGGTCACCATGCTGGACGGGTGGGGGTG
GCCGAAGGAGAGGCTGGAGGAGGGGTGGATGGGCGTCGGAGTGGGCAGGATGTGTCCGGAGTGGCTGAAG
GGCGGGAGGTGGCCCACAGGTGCCATGTGTCCAGCCAGGGCAGCTGCACTGAAGGGGGATGACTTCTCCT
GCATGCACTTTGACAGCTCCTCGAAGCACTCCGCCCCTTTCTTGCTCTTCTTGGACTTGTTGGACATCTT
CCGGTTCCGAGTCTGGATCCCTTCCTTCTTCATGGTCAGTGGCCTGTTAACATTGTGCAGCTTGTAGTAG
AGACCGGTGCCGGCTCTTCTGGCGGCCGACAGTCTTCGCTTGGGCTTGATGAGTGGTCGGTTCTGCCCAT
TCATCTTGTGGTAGAGGCCACAGGCATTGCACAGGTAGTGGCCGGTGCCGTCCCGCCGCCAGAGAGGGGT
GGCTGTGGCCCCACAGTTGACACACTCCCGGCCTTCTGAACAGGAACGAGCCTTGCTGCGCTGCTTAGGG
GTGAAGCTGGAGGCCGGTCCCCCCAGGAAGCCTCCGGGGTGGAAGAGTCCGCTGCTGTAGTCGTGGGCAG
CCGCCGGCACATAGGA
